Addgene plasmid #123345: pcDNA3-mCherry-mCherry-FLARE-CKAR
Purpose: Red-fluorescent homoFRET/anisotropy-based biosensor for monitoring Protein Kinase C activity.
Depositing lab: Jin Zhang. Depositing organization: University of California, San Diego (UCSD). Publication: Single-color, ratiometric biosensors for detecting signaling activities in live cells. Ross BL, Tenner B, Markwardt ML, Zviman A, Shi G, Kerr JP, Snell NE, McFarland JJ, Mauban JR, Ward CW, Rizzo MA, Zhang J. eLife. 2018 Jul 3;7. pii: 35458. doi: 10.7554/eLife.35458 PubMed 29968564.
Backbone
  Vector backbone: pcDNA3
  Backbone manufacturer: Invitrogen
  Backbone size w/o insert (bp): 5517
  Total vector size (bp): 7476
  Vector type: Mammalian Expression
  Selectable markers: Neomycin (select with G418)
Growth in bacteria
  Bacterial resistance: Ampicillin, 100 μg/mL
  Growth temperature: 37°C
  Growth strain: DH5alpha
  Copy number: High Copy
Gene/Insert
  Gene/Insert name: mCherry-mCherry-FLARE-CKAR
  Species: S. cerevisiae (budding yeast), Synthetic
  Insert size (bp): 1959
  Promoter: CMV
  Tag / fusion protein: mCherry (N terminal on insert); mCherry (C terminal on insert); 6xHIS (N terminal on backbone); T7 tag (gene 10 leader) (N terminal on backbone); Xpress (TM) tag (N terminal on backbone)
  Cloning method: Restriction Enzyme; 5′ cloning site BamHI (not destroyed); 3′ cloning site EcoRI (not destroyed)
  Sequencing primers: 5′ CMV forward; 3′ BGH reverse
Terms and licenses: Academic/Nonprofit Terms; Industry Terms: Not Available to Industry
How to cite: pcDNA3-mCherry-mCherry-FLARE-CKAR was a gift from Jin Zhang (Addgene plasmid # 123345 ; http://n2t.net/addgene:123345 ; RRID:Addgene_123345)
