[The description below was written by a language model from this plasmid's Addgene catalogue record and pLannotate feature annotations shown in this document.]
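Description:
pcDNA3-mCherry-mCherry-FLARE-CKAR is a mammalian expression plasmid of about 7.5 kb built on the pcDNA3 backbone. It encodes a single-colour, red-fluorescent reporter of Protein Kinase C activity. In bacteria it is maintained at high copy through a ColE1/pUC-type origin and selected with ampicillin via the β-lactamase gene. An f1 origin is also present. For stable selection in mammalian cells, an SV40 early promoter drives the neomycin phosphotransferase gene (G418 resistance), which is terminated by an SV40 poly(A) signal.

The roughly 2 kb insert was cloned between BamHI and EcoRI sites. It is expressed from the CMV immediate early enhancer/promoter and terminated by the bGH polyadenylation signal, with T7 and SP6 phage promoters flanking the cassette. The open reading frame begins with backbone-derived N-terminal tags: 6xHis, the T7 gene 10 leader and the Xpress epitope with its enterokinase site. These are followed by two copies of mCherry that bracket a central sensing module. The annotated part of that module is a fragment of the budding yeast checkpoint kinase RAD53, which accounts for the S. cerevisiae species entry. About 100 bp between this fragment and the second mCherry is unannotated. By analogy with the usual kinase activity reporter design, it presumably carries a PKC substrate sequence that binds the RAD53-derived domain once phosphorylated, but the record does not state this.

Because both fluorophores are identical, energy transfer between them is homoFRET, which is read out as a change in fluorescence anisotropy rather than a two-colour emission ratio. The construct is used for live-cell monitoring of PKC signalling in a single spectral channel, which leaves other wavelengths free for additional probes.
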