Features (pLannotate 1.2.2; 26 found; start..end, strand, type, name):
     28..80      -  misc_feature   bom (fragment): basis of mobility region from pBR322
    235..614     +  enhancer       CMV enhancer: human cytomegalovirus immediate early enhancer
    615..818     +  promoter       CMV promoter: human cytomegalovirus (CMV) immediate early promoter
    814..847     +  LTR            5' LTR (truncated) (fragment): truncated 5' long terminal repeat (LTR) from HIV-1
    863..881     +  promoter       T7 promoter: promoter for bacteriophage T7 RNA polymerase
    922..942     +  CDS            capTEV™ (fragment): composite tag for in vivo biotinylation, TEV protease cleavage, and 6xHis tagging
    943..975     +  CDS            T7 tag (gene 10 leader): leader peptide from bacteriophage T7 gene 10 promotes efficient translation in E. coli
    979..1002    +  CDS            Xpress™ tag: Xpress™ epitope tag, including an enterokinase recognition and cleavage site
   1009..1716    +  CDS            mCherry: mCherry is a basic (constitutively fluorescent) red fluorescent protein published in 2004, derived from Discosoma sp.. It is reported to be a very rapidly-maturing monomer with low acid sensitivity.
   1726..2148    +  CDS            RAD53 (fragment): RAD53_YEAST - Also known as MEC2, SAD1, SPK1. Experimental evidence at protein level: Swiss-Prot protein existence level 1. Controls S-phase checkpoint as well as G1 and G2 DNA damage checkpoints. Phosphorylates proteins on serine, threonine, and tyrosine. Prevents entry into anaphase and mitotic exit after DNA damage via regulation of the Polo kinase CDC5. Seems to be involved in the phosphorylation of RPH1. From Saccharomyces cerevisiae (strain ATCC 204508 / S288c) (Baker's yeast).
   2257..2964    +  CDS            mCherry: mCherry is a basic (constitutively fluorescent) red fluorescent protein published in 2004, derived from Discosoma sp.. It is reported to be a very rapidly-maturing monomer with low acid sensitivity.
   3028..3046    -  promoter       SP6 promoter: promoter for bacteriophage SP6 RNA polymerase
   3072..3296    +  polyA_signal   bGH poly(A) signal: bovine growth hormone polyadenylation signal
   3300..3321    +  promoter       SV40 promoter (fragment): SV40 enhancer and early promoter
   3342..3770    +  rep_origin     f1 ori (sequence partly withheld): f1 bacteriophage origin of replication; arrow indicates direction of (+) strand synthesis
   3784..4113    +  promoter       SV40 promoter: SV40 enhancer and early promoter
   4180..4971    +  CDS            neo: KKA2_KLEPN - Also known as kan, nptII. Experimental evidence at protein level: Swiss-Prot protein existence level 1. Resistance to kanamycin, neomycin, paromomycin, ribostamycin, butirosin and gentamicin B. From Klebsiella pneumoniae.
   4995..5153    +  CDS            ble (fragment): BLE_KLEPN - Experimental evidence at protein level: Swiss-Prot protein existence level 1. Binding protein with a strong affinity to the bleomycin family of antibiotics. Binds to CL990; an antimitotic-antibiotic compound. From Klebsiella pneumoniae.
   5148..5269    +  polyA_signal   SV40 poly(A) signal: SV40 polyadenylation signal
   5342..5358    -  protein_bind   lac operator: The lac repressor binds to the lac operator to inhibit transcription in E. coli. This inhibition can be relieved by adding lactose or isopropyl-β-D-thiogalactopyranoside (IPTG). lac repressor encoded by lacI
   5366..5396    -  promoter       lac promoter: promoter for the E. coli lac operon
   5411..5432    -  protein_bind   CAP binding site: CAP binding activates transcription in the presence of cAMP. E. coli catabolite activator protein
   5445..5537    -  CDS            lacI (fragment): lac repressor; lacI; The lac repressor binds to the lac operator to inhibit transcription in E. coli. This inhibition can be relieved by adding lactose or isopropyl-β-D-thiogalactopyranoside (IPTG).
   5720..6308    -  rep_origin     ori: high-copy-number ColE1/pMB1/pBR322/pUC origin of replication
   6479..7339    -  CDS            AmpR: β-lactamase; bla; confers resistance to ampicillin, carbenicillin, and related antibiotics
   7340..7444    -  promoter       AmpR promoter: bla
>Addgene plasmid #123345 | pcDNA3-mCherry-mCherry-FLARE-CKAR | addgene full sequence | sequence record 307097 | Addgene NGS Result
GACGGATCGGGAGATCTCCCGATCCCCTATGGTGCACTCTCAGTACAATCTGCTCTGATGCCGCATAGTT
AAGCCAGTATCTGCTCCCTGCTTGTGTGTTGGAGGTCGCTGAGTAGTGCGCGAGCAAAATTTAAGCTACA
ACAAGGCAAGGCTTGACCGACAATTGCATGAAGAATCTGCTTAGGGTTAGGCGTTTTGCGCTGCTTCGCG
ATGTACGGGCCAGATATACGCGTTGACATTGATTATTGACTAGTTATTAATAGTAATCAATTACGGGGTC
ATTAGTTCATAGCCCATATATGGAGTTCCGCGTTACATAACTTACGGTAAATGGCCCGCCTGGCTGACCG
CCCAACGACCCCCGCCCATTGACGTCAATAATGACGTATGTTCCCATAGTAACGCCAATAGGGACTTTCC
ATTGACGTCAATGGGTGGAGTATTTACGGTAAACTGCCCACTTGGCAGTACATCAAGTGTATCATATGCC
AAGTACGCCCCCTATTGACGTCAATGACGGTAAATGGCCCGCCTGGCATTATGCCCAGTACATGACCTTA
TGGGACTTTCCTACTTGGCAGTACATCTACGTATTAGTCATCGCTATTACCATGGTGATGCGGTTTTGGC
AGTACATCAATGGGCGTGGATAGCGGTTTGACTCACGGGGATTTCCAAGTCTCCACCCCATTGACGTCAA
TGGGAGTTTGTTTTGGCACCAAAATCAACGGGACTTTCCAAAATGTCGTAACAACTCCGCCCCATTGACG
CAAATGGGCGGTAGGCGTGTACGGTGGGAGGTCTATATAAGCAGAGCTCTCTGGCTAACTAGAGAACCCA
CTGCTTACTGGCTTATCGAAATTAATACGACTCACTATAGGGAGACCCAAGCTTGCGGCCGCCACCATGG
TGCGGGGTTCTCATCATCATCATCATCATGGTATGGCTAGCATGACTGGTGGACAGCAAATGGGTCGGGA
TCTGTACGACGATGACGATAAGGATCCCATGGTGAGCAAGGGCGAGGAGGATAACATGGCCATCATCAAG
GAGTTCATGCGCTTCAAGGTGCACATGGAGGGCTCCGTGAACGGCCACGAGTTCGAGATCGAGGGCGAGG
GCGAGGGCCGCCCCTACGAGGGCACCCAGACCGCCAAGCTGAAGGTGACCAAGGGTGGCCCCCTGCCCTT
CGCCTGGGACATCCTGTCCCCTCAGTTCATGTACGGCTCCAAGGCCTACGTGAAGCACCCCGCCGACATC
CCCGACTACTTGAAGCTGTCCTTCCCCGAGGGCTTCAAGTGGGAGCGCGTGATGAACTTCGAGGACGGCG
GCGTGGTGACCGTGACCCAGGACTCCTCCCTGCAGGACGGCGAGTTCATCTACAAGGTGAAGCTGCGCGG
CACCAACTTCCCCTCCGACGGCCCCGTAATGCAGAAGAAGACCATGGGCTGGGAGGCCTCCTCCGAGCGG
ATGTACCCCGAGGACGGCGCCCTGAAGGGCGAGATCAAGCAGAGGCTGAAGCTGAAGGACGGCGGCCACT
ACGACGCTGAGGTCAAGACCACCTACAAGGCCAAGAAGCCCGTGCAGCTGCCCGGCGCCTACAACGTCAA
CATCAAGTTGGACATCACCTCCCACAACGAGGACTACACCATCGTGGAACAGTACGAACGCGCCGAGGGC
CGCCACTCCACCGGCGGCATGGACGAGCTGTACAAGCGCATGCATAAGTTTTCTCAAGAACAGATCGGCG
AAAACATTGTGTGCAGGGTCATTTGTACCACGGGTCAAATTCCCATCCGAGATTTGTCAGCTGATATTTC
ACAAGTGCTTAAGGAAAAACGATCCATAAAGAAAGTTTGGACATTTGGTAGAAACCCAGCCTGTGACTAT
CATTTAGGAAACATTTCAAGACTGTCAAATAAGCATTTCCAAATACTACTAGGAGAAGACGGTAACCTTT
TATTGAATGACATTTCCACTAATGGGACCTGGTTAAATGGGCAAAAAGTCGAGAAGAACAGCAATCAGTT
ACTGTCTCAAGGTGATGAAATAACCGTTGGTGTAGGCGTGGAATCAGATATTTTATCTCTGGTCATTTTC
ATAAACGACAAATTTAAGCAGTGCCTCGAGCAGAACAAAGTTGATCGCTCTGCAGGTAAGCCAGGCAGCG
GCGAGGGCAGCACCAAGGGCCGATTCAGAAGATTCCAGACGTTGAAGGACAAGGCTAAGGCCGGCGGCAC
CGGCGGCAGCGAGCTCATGGTGAGCAAGGGCGAGGAGGATAACATGGCCATCATCAAGGAGTTCATGCGC
TTCAAGGTGCACATGGAGGGCTCCGTGAACGGCCACGAGTTCGAGATCGAGGGCGAGGGCGAGGGCCGCC
CCTACGAGGGCACCCAGACCGCCAAGCTGAAGGTGACCAAGGGTGGCCCCCTGCCCTTCGCCTGGGACAT
CCTGTCCCCTCAGTTCATGTACGGCTCCAAGGCCTACGTGAAGCACCCCGCCGACATCCCCGACTACTTG
AAGCTGTCCTTCCCCGAGGGCTTCAAGTGGGAGCGCGTGATGAACTTCGAGGACGGCGGCGTGGTGACCG
TGACCCAGGACTCCTCCCTGCAGGACGGCGAGTTCATCTACAAGGTGAAGCTGCGCGGCACCAACTTCCC
CTCCGACGGCCCCGTAATGCAGAAGAAGACCATGGGCTGGGAGGCCTCCTCCGAGCGGATGTACCCCGAG
GACGGCGCCCTGAAGGGCGAGATCAAGCAGAGGCTGAAGCTGAAGGACGGCGGCCACTACGACGCTGAGG
TCAAGACCACCTACAAGGCCAAGAAGCCCGTGCAGCTGCCCGGCGCCTACAACGTCAACATCAAGTTGGA
CATCACCTCCCACAACGAGGACTACACCATCGTGGAACAGTACGAACGCGCCGAGGGCCGCCACTCCACC
GGCGGCATGGACGAGCTGTACAAGTAAGAATTCTGCAGATATCCATCACACTGGCGGCCGCTCGAGCATG
CATCTAGAGGGCCCTATTCTATAGTGTCACCTAAATGCTAGAGCTCGCTGATCAGCCTCGACTGTGCCTT
CTAGTTGCCAGCCATCTGTTGTTTGCCCCTCCCCCGTGCCTTCCTTGACCCTGGAAGGTGCCACTCCCAC
TGTCCTTTCCTAATAAAATGAGGAAATTGCATCGCATTGTCTGAGTAGGTGTCATTCTATTCTGGGGGGT
GGGGTGGGGCAGGACAGCAAGGGGGAGGATTGGGAAGACAATAGCAGGCATGCTGGGGATGCGGTGGGCT
CTATGGCTTCTGAGGCGGAAAGAACCAGCTGGGGCTCTAGGGGGTATCCCC
[124 nt withheld, positions 3342-3465]
C
[91 nt withheld, positions 3467-3557]
A
[49 nt withheld, positions 3559-3607]
CCTTTGACGTTGGAGTCCACGTTCTTT
[37 nt withheld, positions 3635-3671]
ACCCTATCTCGGTCTATTCTTTTGATTTATAAGGGATTTTGCCGATTTCGGCCTATTGGTTAAAAAATGA
GCTGATTTAACAAAAATTTAACGCGAATTAATTCTGTGGAATGTGTGTCAGTTAGGGTGTGGAAAGTCCC
CAGGCTCCCCAGCAGGCAGAAGTATGCAAAGCATGCATCTCAATTAGTCAGCAACCAGGTGTGGAAAGTC
CCCAGGCTCCCCAGCAGGCAGAAGTATGCAAAGCATGCATCTCAATTAGTCAGCAACCATAGTCCCGCCC
CTAACTCCGCCCATCCCGCCCCTAACTCCGCCCAGTTCCGCCCATTCTCCGCCCCATGGCTGACTAATTT
TTTTTATTTATGCAGAGGCCGAGGCCGCCTCTGCCTCTGAGCTATTCCAGAAGTAGTGAGGAGGCTTTTT
TGGAGGCCTAGGCTTTTGCAAAAAGCTCCCGGGAGCTTGTATATCCATTTTCGGATCTGATCAAGAGACA
GGATGAGGATCGTTTCGCATGATTGAACAAGATGGATTGCACGCAGGTTCTCCGGCCGCTTGGGTGGAGA
GGCTATTCGGCTATGACTGGGCACAACAGACAATCGGCTGCTCTGATGCCGCCGTGTTCCGGCTGTCAGC
GCAGGGGCGCCCGGTTCTTTTTGTCAAGACCGACCTGTCCGGTGCCCTGAATGAACTGCAGGACGAGGCA
GCGCGGCTATCGTGGCTGGCCACGACGGGCGTTCCTTGCGCAGCTGTGCTCGACGTTGTCACTGAAGCGG
GAAGGGACTGGCTGCTATTGGGCGAAGTGCCGGGGCAGGATCTCCTGTCATCTCACCTTGCTCCTGCCGA
GAAAGTATCCATCATGGCTGATGCAATGCGGCGGCTGCATACGCTTGATCCGGCTACCTGCCCATTCGAC
CACCAAGCGAAACATCGCATCGAGCGAGCACGTACTCGGATGGAAGCCGGTCTTGTCGATCAGGATGATC
TGGACGAAGAGCATCAGGGGCTCGCGCCAGCCGAACTGTTCGCCAGGCTCAAGGCGCGCATGCCCGACGG
CGAGGATCTCGTCGTGACCCATGGCGATGCCTGCTTGCCGAATATCATGGTGGAAAATGGCCGCTTTTCT
GGATTCATCGACTGTGGCCGGCTGGGTGTGGCGGACCGCTATCAGGACATAGCGTTGGCTACCCGTGATA
TTGCTGAAGAGCTTGGCGGCGAATGGGCTGACCGCTTCCTCGTGCTTTACGGTATCGCCGCTCCCGATTC
GCAGCGCATCGCCTTCTATCGCCTTCTTGACGAGTTCTTCTGAGCGGGACTCTGGGGTTCGAAATGACCG
ACCAAGCGACGCCCAACCTGCCATCACGAGATTTCGATTCCACCGCCGCCTTCTATGAAAGGTTGGGCTT
CGGAATCGTTTTCCGGGACGCCGGCTGGATGATCCTCCAGCGCGGGGATCTCATGCTGGAGTTCTTCGCC
CACCCCAACTTGTTTATTGCAGCTTATAATGGTTACAAATAAAGCAATAGCATCACAAATTTCACAAATA
AAGCATTTTTTTCACTGCATTCTAGTTGTGGTTTGTCCAAACTCATCAATGTATCTTATCATGTCTGTAT
ACCGTCGACCTCTAGCTAGAGCTTGGCGTAATCATGGTCATAGCTGTTTCCTGTGTGAAATTGTTATCCG
CTCACAATTCCACACAACATACGAGCCGGAAGCATAAAGTGTAAAGCCTGGGGTGCCTAATGAGTGAGCT
AACTCACATTAATTGCGTTGCGCTCACTGCCCGCTTTCCAGTCGGGAAACCTGTCGTGCCAGCTGCATTA
ATGAATCGGCCAACGCGCGGGGAGAGGCGGTTTGCGTATTGGGCGCTCTTCCGCTTCCTCGCTCACTGAC
TCGCTGCGCTCGGTCGTTCGGCTGCGGCGAGCGGTATCAGCTCACTCAAAGGCGGTAATACGGTTATCCA
CAGAATCAGGGGATAACGCAGGAAAGAACATGTGAGCAAAAGGCCAGCAAAAGGCCAGGAACCGTAAAAA
GGCCGCGTTGCTGGCGTTTTTCCATAGGCTCCGCCCCCCTGACGAGCATCACAAAAATCGACGCTCAAGT
CAGAGGTGGCGAAACCCGACAGGACTATAAAGATACCAGGCGTTTCCCCCTGGAAGCTCCCTCGTGCGCT
CTCCTGTTCCGACCCTGCCGCTTACCGGATACCTGTCCGCCTTTCTCCCTTCGGGAAGCGTGGCGCTTTC
TCATAGCTCACGCTGTAGGTATCTCAGTTCGGTGTAGGTCGTTCGCTCCAAGCTGGGCTGTGTGCACGAA
CCCCCCGTTCAGCCCGACCGCTGCGCCTTATCCGGTAACTATCGTCTTGAGTCCAACCCGGTAAGACACG
ACTTATCGCCACTGGCAGCAGCCACTGGTAACAGGATTAGCAGAGCGAGGTATGTAGGCGGTGCTACAGA
GTTCTTGAAGTGGTGGCCTAACTACGGCTACACTAGAAGAACAGTATTTGGTATCTGCGCTCTGCTGAAG
CCAGTTACCTTCGGAAAAAGAGTTGGTAGCTCTTGATCCGGCAAACAAACCACCGCTGGTAGCGGTGGTT
TTTTTGTTTGCAAGCAGCAGATTACGCGCAGAAAAAAAGGATCTCAAGAAGATCCTTTGATCTTTTCTAC
GGGGTCTGACGCTCAGTGGAACGAAAACTCACGTTAAGGGATTTTGGTCATGAGATTATCAAAAAGGATC
TTCACCTAGATCCTTTTAAATTAAAAATGAAGTTTTAAATCAATCTAAAGTATATATGAGTAAACTTGGT
CTGACAGTTACCAATGCTTAATCAGTGAGGCACCTATCTCAGCGATCTGTCTATTTCGTTCATCCATAGT
TGCCTGACTCCCCGTCGTGTAGATAACTACGATACGGGAGGGCTTACCATCTGGCCCCAGTGCTGCAATG
ATACCGCGAGACCCACGCTCACCGGCTCCAGATTTATCAGCAATAAACCAGCCAGCCGGAAGGGCCGAGC
GCAGAAGTGGTCCTGCAACTTTATCCGCCTCCATCCAGTCTATTAATTGTTGCCGGGAAGCTAGAGTAAG
TAGTTCGCCAGTTAATAGTTTGCGCAACGTTGTTGCCATTGCTACAGGCATCGTGGTGTCACGCTCGTCG
TTTGGTATGGCTTCATTCAGCTCCGGTTCCCAACGATCAAGGCGAGTTACATGATCCCCCATGTTGTGCA
AAAAAGCGGTTAGCTCCTTCGGTCCTCCGATCGTTGTCAGAAGTAAGTTGGCCGCAGTGTTATCACTCAT
GGTTATGGCAGCACTGCATAATTCTCTTACTGTCATGCCATCCGTAAGATGCTTTTCTGTGACTGGTGAG
TACTCAACCAAGTCATTCTGAGAATAGTGTATGCGGCGACCGAGTTGCTCTTGCCCGGCGTCAATACGGG
ATAATACCGCGCCACATAGCAGAACTTTAAAAGTGCTCATCATTGGAAAACGTTCTTCGGGGCGAAAACT
CTCAAGGATCTTACCGCTGTTGAGATCCAGTTCGATGTAACCCACTCGTGCACCCAACTGATCTTCAGCA
TCTTTTACTTTCACCAGCGTTTCTGGGTGAGCAAAAACAGGAAGGCAAAATGCCGCAAAAAAGGGAATAA
GGGCGACACGGAAATGTTGAATACTCATACTCTTCCTTTTTCAATATTATTGAAGCATTTATCAGGGTTA
TTGTCTCATGAGCGGATACATATTTGAATGTATTTAGAAAAATAAACAAATAGGGGTTCCGCGCACATTT
CCCCGAAAAGTGCCACCTGACGTC
